Addgene plasmid #127580: FRP2350
Purpose: Tagging plasmid for WTC 846: Encodes the PtetO7.1 promoter and Hyg resistance gene
Depositing lab: Joerg Stelling. Depositing organization: ETH Zurich (Swiss Federal Institute of Technology). Publication: A precisely adjustable, variation-suppressed eukaryotic transcriptional controller to enable genetic discovery. Azizoglu A, Brent R, Rudolf F. Elife. 2021 Aug 3;10. pii: 69549. doi: 10.7554/eLife.69549. PubMed 34342575.
Backbone
  Vector backbone: pFA6
  Backbone size w/o insert (bp): 3350
  Total vector size (bp): 5411
  Vector type: Synthetic Biology ; PCR based tagging
  Selectable markers: Hygromycin
Growth in bacteria
  Bacterial resistance: Ampicillin, 100 μg/mL
  Growth temperature: 37°C
  Growth strain: DH5alpha
  Copy number: High Copy
Gene/Insert
  Gene/Insert name: PtetO7.1_Flagtag_8Glycine linker
  Species: Synthetic
  Insert size (bp): 2061
  Tag / fusion protein: Flag tag, 8glycine linker (C terminal on insert)
Terms and licenses: Academic/Nonprofit Terms; Industry Terms: Not Available to Industry
Depositor comments: For additional information, please also refer to Azizoğlu et al. (2023) "Autorepression-Based Conditional Gene Expression System in Yeast for Variation-Suppressed Control of Protein Dosage" Curr Protoc. https://doi.org/10.1002/cpz1.647.
How to cite: FRP2350 was a gift from Joerg Stelling (Addgene plasmid # 127580 ; http://n2t.net/addgene:127580 ; RRID:Addgene_127580)
