[The description below was written by a language model from this plasmid's Addgene catalogue record and pLannotate feature annotations shown in this document.]
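Description:
FRP2350 is a pFA6-based PCR tagging plasmid for budding yeast, built as a template for the WTC846 transcriptional controller system. It is not designed to replicate in yeast: the feature table shows no yeast origin or centromere, only a high-copy ColE1/pUC-type origin, an f1 origin and an ampicillin resistance gene with its bla promoter for propagation in E. coli. Leftover cloning-vector elements (T7 and T3 promoters, lac promoter/operator, and lacZα and lacI fragments) flank the cassette and have no stated role in its function. The catalogue lists a total size of 5,411 bp, while the sequenced record that was annotated is 5,388 nt, a small discrepancy the record does not explain.

The functional module is a two-part cassette in one orientation. First comes hphMX6, the hygromycin resistance marker ending in the Ashbya gossypii TEF terminator, which allows selection of yeast integrants. Downstream lies the synthetic PtetO7.1 promoter, annotated as fragments of the S. cerevisiae TDH3 (GAP) promoter interspersed with tet operator sites, so that an otherwise strong constitutive promoter becomes repressible by TetR and inducible by tetracycline-class ligands. The annotation detects four operator fragments, though the promoter name implies more. The promoter is followed by a FLAG epitope (detected as a partial match to a 5xFLAG feature) and, according to the catalogue entry, an eight-glycine linker at the 3' end of the insert.

In this type of plasmid, the marker-promoter-tag unit is typically amplified with primers carrying homology arms and integrated directly upstream of a chromosomal open reading frame. This replaces the native promoter and adds an N-terminal FLAG-linker fusion to the target protein, allowing adjustable control of its dosage in strains that carry the other WTC846 components.
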