Features (pLannotate 1.2.2; 20 found; start..end, strand, type, name):
     24..42      +  promoter       T7 promoter: promoter for bacteriophage T7 RNA polymerase
    102..1677    +  gene           hphMX6: yeast selectable marker conferring hygromycin resistance
   1480..1677    +  terminator     TEF terminator: Ashbya gossypii TEF terminator
   1747..1832    +  promoter       GAP promoter (fragment): S. cerevisiae TDH3; promoter for glyceraldehyde-3-phosphate dehydrogenase
   1831..1848    +  protein_bind   tet operator (fragment): bacterial operator O1 for the tetR and tetA genes tetracycline repressor TetR
   1940..1956    +  protein_bind   tet operator (fragment): bacterial operator O1 for the tetR and tetA genes tetracycline repressor TetR
   2004..2020    +  protein_bind   tet operator (fragment): bacterial operator O1 for the tetR and tetA genes tetracycline repressor TetR
   2337..2353    +  protein_bind   tet operator (fragment): bacterial operator O1 for the tetR and tetA genes tetracycline repressor TetR
   2352..2463    +  promoter       GAP promoter (fragment): S. cerevisiae TDH3; promoter for glyceraldehyde-3-phosphate dehydrogenase
   2479..2507    +  CDS            5xFLAG (fragment): five tandem FLAG® epitope tags
   2601..2619    -  promoter       T3 promoter: promoter for bacteriophage T3 RNA polymerase
   2664..2680    -  protein_bind   lac operator: The lac repressor binds to the lac operator to inhibit transcription in E. coli. This inhibition can be relieved by adding lactose or isopropyl-β-D-thiogalactopyranoside (IPTG). lac repressor encoded by lacI
   2688..2718    -  promoter       lac promoter: promoter for the E. coli lac operon
   2733..2754    -  protein_bind   CAP binding site: CAP binding activates transcription in the presence of cAMP. E. coli catabolite activator protein
   2767..2859    -  CDS            lacI (fragment): lac repressor; lacI; The lac repressor binds to the lac operator to inhibit transcription in E. coli. This inhibition can be relieved by adding lactose or isopropyl-β-D-thiogalactopyranoside (IPTG).
   3042..3630    -  rep_origin     ori: high-copy-number ColE1/pMB1/pBR322/pUC origin of replication
   3801..4661    -  CDS            AmpR: β-lactamase; bla; confers resistance to ampicillin, carbenicillin, and related antibiotics
   4662..4766    -  promoter       AmpR promoter: bla
   4819..5247    -  rep_origin     f1 ori (sequence partly withheld): f1 bacteriophage origin of replication; arrow indicates direction of (+) strand synthesis
   5252..21      -  CDS            lacZα (fragment) (across the origin): LacZα fragment of β-galactosidase; lacZ fragment
>Addgene plasmid #127580 | FRP2350 | addgene full sequence | sequence record 252225 | Addgene NGS Result
GTAAAACGACGGCCAGTGAATTGTAATACGACTCACTATAGGGCGAATTGGAGCTCGATCCTCGAGAGCT
TGCCTTGTCCCCGCCGGGTCACCCGGCCAGCGACATGGAGGCCCAGAATACCCTCCTTGACAGTCTTGAC
GTGCGCAGCTCAGGGGCATGATGTGACTGTCGCCCGTACATTTAGCCCATACATCCCCATGTATAATCAT
TTGCATCCATACATTTTGATGGCCGCACGGCGCGAAGCAAAAATTACGGCTCCTCGCTGCGGACCTGCGA
GCAGGGAAACGCTCCCCTCACAGACGCGTTGAATTGTCCCCACGCCGCGCCCCTGTAGAGAAATATAAAA
GGTTAGGATTTGCCACTGAGGTTCTTCTTTCATATACTTCCTTTTAAAATCTTGCTAGGATACAGTTCTC
ACATCACATCCGAACATAAACAACCATGGGTAAAAAGCCTGAACTCACCGCGACGTCTGTCGAGAAGTTT
CTGATCGAAAAGTTCGACAGCGTCTCCGACCTGATGCAGCTCTCGGAGGGCGAAGAATCTCGTGCTTTCA
GCTTCGATGTAGGAGGGCGTGGATATGTCCTGCGGGTAAATAGCTGCGCCGATGGTTTCTACAAAGATCG
TTATGTTTATCGGCACTTTGCATCGGCCGCGCTCCCGATTCCGGAAGTGCTTGACATTGGGGAGTTCAGC
GAGAGCCTGACCTATTGCATCTCCCGCCGTGCACAGGGTGTCACGTTGCAAGACCTGCCTGAAACCGAAC
TGCCCGCTGTTCTGCAGCCGGTCGCGGGGGCCATGGATGCGATCGCTGCGGCCGATCTTAGCCAGACGAG
CGGGTTCGGCCCATTCGGACCGCAAGGAATCGGTCAATACACTACATGGCGTGATTTCATATGCGCGATT
GCTGATCCCCACGTGTATCACTGGCAAACTGTGATGGACGACACCGTCAGTGCGTCCGTCGCGCAGGCTC
TCGATGAGCTGATGCTTTGGGCCGAGGACTGCCCCGAAGTCCGGCACCTCGTGCACGCGGATTTCGGCTC
CAACAATGTCCTGACGGACAATGGCCGCATAACAGCGGTCATTGACTGGAGCGAGGCGATGTTCGGGGAT
TCCCAATACGAGGTCGCCAACATCTTCTTCTGGAGGCCGTGGTTGGCTTGTATGGAGCAGCAGACGCGCT
ACTTCGAGCGGAGGCATCCGGAGCTTGCAGGATCGCCGCGGCTCCGGGCGTATATGCTCCGCATTGGTCT
TGACCAACTCTATCAGAGCTTGGTTGACGGCAATTTCGATGATGCAGCTTGGGCGCAGGGTCGATGCGAC
GCAATCGTCCGATCCGGAGCCGGGACTGTCGGGCGTACACAAATCGCCCGCAGAAGCGCGGCCGTCTGGA
CCGATGGCTGTGTAGAAGTACTCGCCGATAGTGGAAACCGACGCCCCAGCACTCGTCCGAGGGCAAAGGA
ATAATCAGTACTGACAATAAAAAGATTCTTGTTTTCAAGAACTTGTCATTTGTATAGTTTTTTTATATTG
TAGTTGTTCTATTTTAATCAAATGTTAGCGTGATTTATATTTTTTTTCGCCTCGACATCATCTGCCCAGA
TGCGAAGTTAAGTGCGCAGAAAGTAATATCATGCGTCAATCGTATGTGAATGCTGGTCGCTATACTGCTG
TCGATTCGATACTAACGCCGCCATCCAGTGTTTAAACGAACTAGTGCGGCCGCCAGTTCGAGTTTATCAT
TATCAATACTGCCATTTCAAAGAATACGTAAATAATTAATAGTAGTGATTTTCCTAACTTTATTTAGTCA
AAAAATTAGCCTCTATCATTGATAGAGTGTCTGGGTGATCTATCATTGATAGAGCATCCACTAATTTTAA
TTCTGCTGTAACCCGTACATGCCCAAAATAGGGGGCGGGTTACACAGAATCTATCATTGATAGAGTGTCT
GGGTGATCTATCATTGATAGAGCATCCACTAAATATAATGGAGCTCTATCATTGATAGAGCATCCACTAA
AAAAAAGAATCCCAGCACCAAAATATTGTTTTCTTCACCAACCATCAGTTCATAGGTCCATTCTCTTAGC
GCAACTACAGAGAACAGGGGCACAAACAGGCAAAAAACGGGCACAACCTCAATGGAGTGATGCAACCTGC
CTGGAGTAAATGATGACACAAGGCAATTGACCCACGCATGTATCTATCTCATTTTCTTACACCTTCTATT
ACCTTCTGCTCTCTCTGATTTGGAAAAAGCTGAAAAAAAAGGTTGAAACCAGTTCCCTGAAATTATTCCC
CTATCTATCATTGATAGATATAAATATCTATCATTGATAGAGTAATTCTGTAAATCTATTTCTTAAACTT
CTTAAATTCTACTTTTATAGTTAGTCTTTTTTTTAGTTTTAAAACACCAAGAACTTAGTTTCGAATAAAC
ACACATAAACAAAATGGATTATAAAGATGACGATGACAAGGATTATAAAGATGACGATGACAAGGATTAT
AAAGATGACGATGACAAGGGAGGTGGTGGTGGTGGAGGCGGTCCGACAGAGAATCATCGATGGGTACCCA
GCTTTTGTTCCCTTTAGTGAGGGTTAATTTCGAGCTTGGCGTAATCATGGTCATAGCTGTTTCCTGTGTG
AAATTGTTATCCGCTCACAATTCCACACAACATACGAGCCGGAAGCATAAAGTGTAAAGCCTGGGGTGCC
TAATGAGTGAGCTAACTCACATTAATTGCGTTGCGCTCACTGCCCGCTTTCCAGTCGGGAAACCTGTCGT
GCCAGCTGCATTAATGAATCGGCCAACGCGCGGGGAGAGGCGGTTTGCGTATTGGGCGCTCTTCCGCTTC
CTCGCTCACTGACTCGCTGCGCTCGGTCGTTCGGCTGCGGCGAGCGGTATCAGCTCACTCAAAGGCGGTA
ATACGGTTATCCACAGAATCAGGGGATAACGCAGGAAAGAACATGTGAGCAAAAGGCCAGCAAAAGGCCA
GGAACCGTAAAAAGGCCGCGTTGCTGGCGTTTTTCCATAGGCTCCGCCCCCCTGACGAGCATCACAAAAA
TCGACGCTCAAGTCAGAGGTGGCGAAACCCGACAGGACTATAAAGATACCAGGCGTTTCCCCCTGGAAGC
TCCCTCGTGCGCTCTCCTGTTCCGACCCTGCCGCTTACCGGATACCTGTCCGCCTTTCTCCCTTCGGGAA
GCGTGGCGCTTTCTCATAGCTCACGCTGTAGGTATCTCAGTTCGGTGTAGGTCGTTCGCTCCAAGCTGGG
CTGTGTGCACGAACCCCCCGTTCAGCCCGACCGCTGCGCCTTATCCGGTAACTATCGTCTTGAGTCCAAC
CCGGTAAGACACGACTTATCGCCACTGGCAGCAGCCACTGGTAACAGGATTAGCAGAGCGAGGTATGTAG
GCGGTGCTACAGAGTTCTTGAAGTGGTGGCCTAACTACGGCTACACTAGAAGAACAGTATTTGGTATCTG
CGCTCTGCTGAAGCCAGTTACCTTCGGAAAAAGAGTTGGTAGCTCTTGATCCGGCAAACAAACCACCGCT
GGTAGCGGTGGTTTTTTTGTTTGCAAGCAGCAGATTACGCGCAGAAAAAAAGGATCTCAAGAAGATCCTT
TGATCTTTTCTACGGGGTCTGACGCTCAGTGGAACGAAAACTCACGTTAAGGGATTTTGGTCATGAGATT
ATCAAAAAGGATCTTCACCTAGATCCTTTTAAATTAAAAATGAAGTTTTAAATCAATCTAAAGTATATAT
GAGTAAACTTGGTCTGACAGTTACCAATGCTTAATCAGTGAGGCACCTATCTCAGCGATCTGTCTATTTC
GTTCATCCATAGTTGCCTGACTCCCCGTCGTGTAGATAACTACGATACGGGAGGGCTTACCATCTGGCCC
CAGTGCTGCAATGATACCGCGAGACCCACGCTCACCGGCTCCAGATTTATCAGCAATAAACCAGCCAGCC
GGAAGGGCCGAGCGCAGAAGTGGTCCTGCAACTTTATCCGCCTCCATCCAGTCTATTAATTGTTGCCGGG
AAGCTAGAGTAAGTAGTTCGCCAGTTAATAGTTTGCGCAACGTTGTTGCCATTGCTACAGGCATCGTGGT
GTCACGCTCGTCGTTTGGTATGGCTTCATTCAGCTCCGGTTCCCAACGATCAAGGCGAGTTACATGATCC
CCCATGTTGTGCAAAAAAGCGGTTAGCTCCTTCGGTCCTCCGATCGTTGTCAGAAGTAAGTTGGCCGCAG
TGTTATCACTCATGGTTATGGCAGCACTGCATAATTCTCTTACTGTCATGCCATCCGTAAGATGCTTTTC
TGTGACTGGTGAGTACTCAACCAAGTCATTCTGAGAATAGTGTATGCGGCGACCGAGTTGCTCTTGCCCG
GCGTCAATACGGGATAATACCGCGCCACATAGCAGAACTTTAAAAGTGCTCATCATTGGAAAACGTTCTT
CGGGGCGAAAACTCTCAAGGATCTTACCGCTGTTGAGATCCAGTTCGATGTAACCCACTCGTGCACCCAA
CTGATCTTCAGCATCTTTTACTTTCACCAGCGTTTCTGGGTGAGCAAAAACAGGAAGGCAAAATGCCGCA
AAAAAGGGAATAAGGGCGACACGGAAATGTTGAATACTCATACTCTTCCTTTTTCAATATTATTGAAGCA
TTTATCAGGGTTATTGTCTCATGAGCGGATACATATTTGAATGTATTTAGAAAAATAAACAAATAGGGGT
TCCGCGCACATTTCCCCGAAAAGTGCCACCTAAATTGTAAGCGTTAATATTTTGTTAAAATTCGCGTTAA
ATTTTTGTTAAATCAGCTCATTTTTTAACCAATAGGCCGAAATCGGCAAAATCCCTTATAAATCAAAAGA
ATAGACCGAGATAGGGT
[37 nt withheld, positions 4918-4954]
AAAGAACGTGGACTCCAACGTCAAAGG
[49 nt withheld, positions 4982-5030]
T
[91 nt withheld, positions 5032-5122]
G
[124 nt withheld, positions 5124-5247]
CCCATTCGCCATTCAGGCTGCGCAACTGTTGGGAAGGGCGATCGGTGCGGGCCTCTTCGCTATTACGCCA
GCTGGCGAAAGGGGGATGTGCTGCAAGGCGATTAAGTTGGGTAACGCCAGGGTTTTCCCAGTCACGACGT
T
